Addgene plasmid #161339: pDONR221-SLC7A14_STOP
Purpose: Gateway entry clone with codon-optimized ORF sequence for subcloning into custom expression vectors. Contains a STOP codon at the end of the codon-optimized ORF sequence.
Depositing lab: RESOLUTE Consortium & Giulio Superti-Furga. Depositing organization: CeMM Research Center for Molecular Medicine. Publication: The RESOLUTE consortium: unlocking SLC transporters for drug discovery. Superti-Furga G, Lackner D, Wiedmer T, Ingles-Prieto A, Barbosa B, Girardi E, Goldmann U, Gurtl B, Klavins K, Klimek C, Lindinger S, Lineiro-Retes E, Muller AC, Onstein S, Redinger G, Reil D, Sedlyarov V, Wolf G, Crawford M, Everley R, ... Steppan CM. Nat Rev Drug Discov. 2020 Jul;19(7):429-430. doi: 10.1038/d41573-020-00056-6. PubMed 32265506.
Backbone
  Vector backbone: pDONR221
  Backbone manufacturer: ThermoFisher Scientific
  Backbone size w/o insert (bp): 2550
  Vector type: Mammalian Expression
Growth in bacteria
  Bacterial resistance: Kanamycin, 50 μg/mL
  Growth temperature: 37°C
  Growth strain: NEB Stable
  Copy number: High Copy
Gene/Insert
  Gene/Insert name: SLC7A14 (alt name: KIAA1613, PPP1R142)
  Species: H. sapiens (human)
  Insert size (bp): 2316
  Entrez Gene: SLC7A14 (a.k.a. PPP1R142)
  Cloning method: Gateway Cloning
  Sequencing primers: 5′ M13-fwd; 3′ M13-rev
Terms and licenses: Academic/Nonprofit Terms; Industry Terms
Depositor comments: This plasmid contains a STOP codon at the end of the codon-optimized ORF. For the version of this plasmid that does not contain a STOP codon, please see Addgene plasmid 132173 For more information on the full Resolute plasmid collection, please see www.addgene.org/depositor-collections/re-solute/. Please provide your feedback on this plasmid to the RESOLUTE consortium by filling out their RESOLUTE repository feedback form: https://forms.office.com/Pages/ResponsePage.aspx?id=0e05yklzmkS7rjFGQL4N7z4feCLQvEJAmVcOCM_u885UN1JJRko0Ukg4TVQwNTZLOUxPQVJWT1NHUCQlQCN0PWcu
How to cite: pDONR221-SLC7A14_STOP was a gift from RESOLUTE Consortium & Giulio Superti-Furga (Addgene plasmid # 161339 ; http://n2t.net/addgene:161339 ; RRID:Addgene_161339)
