[The description below was written by a language model from this plasmid's Addgene catalogue record and pLannotate feature annotations shown in this document.]
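Description:
pDONR221-SLC7A14_STOP is a Gateway entry clone built on the pDONR221 backbone and carrying a codon-optimized open reading frame for human SLC7A14 (also known as KIAA1613 or PPP1R142), a solute carrier family member annotated as possibly involved in arginine transport. The plasmid is about 4.9 kb. It is maintained in E. coli at high copy through a ColE1/pUC-type origin and selected with kanamycin via the aph(3')-Ia resistance gene. Although the catalogue lists the vector type as mammalian expression, the feature tables show no eukaryotic promoter or polyadenylation signal, so the plasmid is a shuttle for the ORF and not an expression construct in its own right.

The roughly 2.3 kb SLC7A14 coding sequence lies between attL1 and attL2 sites, the recombination sites used in the LR Clonase reaction. These sites allow directional transfer of the ORF into any attR-containing destination vector that supplies the desired promoter, tags and selection. Upstream of attL1 are the rrnB T1 and T2 transcription terminators, which insulate the insert from read-through transcription in bacteria. A T7 promoter sits just outside attL2, pointing back towards the insert. Short lacZα and lacI fragments are backbone remnants with no evident function.

This version retains a stop codon at the end of the ORF, so it suits native or N-terminally tagged expression. A companion clone without the stop codon exists for C-terminal fusions. The two annotated sequence records are equal in length and show the same features in opposite orientations. The plasmid belongs to a consortium-wide collection of SLC transporter clones intended for subcloning into custom expression vectors.
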