Features (pLannotate 1.2.2; 10 found; start..end, strand, type, name):
    204..792     -  rep_origin     ori: high-copy-number ColE1/pMB1/pBR322/pUC origin of replication
    939..1748    -  CDS            KanR: aminoglycoside phosphotransferase; aph(3')-Ia; confers resistance to kanamycin in bacteria or G418 (Geneticin®) in eukaryotes
   1882..1900    +  promoter       T7 promoter: promoter for bacteriophage T7 RNA polymerase
   1918..2017    +  protein_bind   attL2: mutant version of attL; recombination site for the Gateway® LR reaction LR Clonase™
   2022..4334    -  CDS            SLC7A14: S7A14_HUMAN - Also known as KIAA1613. Experimental evidence at protein level: Swiss-Prot protein existence level 1. May be involved in arginine transport. From Homo sapiens (Human).
   4340..4439    -  protein_bind   attL1: mutant version of attL; recombination site for the Gateway® LR reaction LR Clonase™
   4455..4491    +  CDS            lacZα (fragment): LacZα fragment of β-galactosidase; lacZ fragment
   4538..4581    -  terminator     rrnB T1 terminator: Escherichia coli rrnB; transcription terminator T1 from the E. coli rrnB gene
   4713..4740    +  terminator     rrnB T2 terminator: transcription terminator T2 from the E. coli rrnB gene
   4795..21      -  CDS            lacI (fragment) (across the origin): lac repressor; lacI; The lac repressor binds to the lac operator to inhibit transcription in E. coli. This inhibition can be relieved by adding lactose or isopropyl-β-D-thiogalactopyranoside (IPTG).
>Addgene plasmid #161339 | pDONR221-SLC7A14_STOP | addgene full sequence | sequence record 479319 | Addgene NGS Result
GGCGGTTTGCGTATTGGGCGCTCTTCCGCTTCCTCGCTCACTGACTCGCTGCGCTCGGTCGTTCGGCTGC
GGCGAGCGGTATCAGCTCACTCAAAGGCGGTAATACGGTTATCCACAGAATCAGGGGATAACGCAGGAAA
GAACATGTGAGCAAAAGGCCAGCAAAAGGCCAGGAACCGTAAAAAGGCCGCGTTGCTGGCGTTTTTCCAT
AGGCTCCGCCCCCCTGACGAGCATCACAAAAATCGACGCTCAAGTCAGAGGTGGCGAAACCCGACAGGAC
TATAAAGATACCAGGCGTTTCCCCCTGGAAGCTCCCTCGTGCGCTCTCCTGTTCCGACCCTGCCGCTTAC
CGGATACCTGTCCGCCTTTCTCCCTTCGGGAAGCGTGGCGCTTTCTCATAGCTCACGCTGTAGGTATCTC
AGTTCGGTGTAGGTCGTTCGCTCCAAGCTGGGCTGTGTGCACGAACCCCCCGTTCAGCCCGACCGCTGCG
CCTTATCCGGTAACTATCGTCTTGAGTCCAACCCGGTAAGACACGACTTATCGCCACTGGCAGCAGCCAC
TGGTAACAGGATTAGCAGAGCGAGGTATGTAGGCGGTGCTACAGAGTTCTTGAAGTGGTGGCCTAACTAC
GGCTACACTAGAAGAACAGTATTTGGTATCTGCGCTCTGCTGAAGCCAGTTACCTTCGGAAAAAGAGTTG
GTAGCTCTTGATCCGGCAAACAAACCACCGCTGGTAGCGGTGGTTTTTTTGTTTGCAAGCAGCAGATTAC
GCGCAGAAAAAAAGGATCTCAAGAAGATCCTTTGATCTTTTCTACGGGGTCTGACGCTCAGTGGAACGAC
GCGTAACTCACGTTAAGGGATTTTGGTCATGAGCTTGCGCCGTCCCGTCAAGTCAGCGTAATGCTCTGCC
AGTGTTACAACCAATTAACCAATTCTGATTAGAAAAACTCATCGAGCATCAAATGAAACTGCAATTTATT
CATATCAGGATTATCAATACCATATTTTTGAAAAAGCCGTTTCTGTAATGAAGGAGAAAACTCACCGAGG
CAGTTCCATAGGATGGCAAGATCCTGGTATCGGTCTGCGATTCCGACTCGTCCAACATCAATACAACCTA
TTAATTTCCCCTCGTCAAAAATAAGGTTATCAAGTGAGAAATCACCATGAGTGACGACTGAATCCGGTGA
GAATGGCAAAAGTTTATGCATTTCTTTCCAGACTTGTTCAACAGGCCAGCCATTACGCTCGTCATCAAAA
TCACTCGCATCAACCAAACCGTTATTCATTCGTGATTGCGCCTGAGCGAGACGAAATACGCGATCGCTGT
TAAAAGGACAATTACAAACAGGAATCGAATGCAACCGGCGCAGGAACACTGCCAGCGCATCAACAATATT
TTCACCTGAATCAGGATATTCTTCTAATACCTGGAATGCTGTTTTTCCGGGGATCGCAGTGGTGAGTAAC
CATGCATCATCAGGAGTACGGATAAAATGCTTGATGGTCGGAAGAGGCATAAATTCCGTCAGCCAGTTTA
GTCTGACCATCTCATCTGTAACATCATTGGCAACGCTACCTTTGCCATGTTTCAGAAACAACTCTGGCGC
ATCGGGCTTCCCATACAAGCGATAGATTGTCGCACCTGATTGCCCGACATTATCGCGAGCCCATTTATAC
CCATATAAATCAGCATCCATGTTGGAATTTAATCGCGGCCTCGACGTTTCCCGTTGAATATGGCTCATAA
CACCCCTTGTATTACTGTTTATGTAAGCAGACAGTTTTATTGTTCATGATGATATATTTTTATCTTGTGC
AATGTAACATCAGAGATTTTGAGACACGGGCCAGAGCTGCCAGGAAACAGCTATGACCATGTAATACGAC
TCACTATAGGGGATATCAGCTGGATGGCAAATAATGATTTTATTTTGACTGATAGTGACCTGTTCGTTGC
AACAAATTGATAAGCAATGCTTTCTTATAATGCCAACTTTGTACAAGAAAGCTGGGTCTTACTCGGGGCT
GTAATCCAGCTCGTCATTGGCGATCAGGGCCTCAGAGTTCTGCTTGTGCTTGCTCTTAGACTTGGCCTTA
GAGGAGGTGCGGCCATTGGCCTTGGCATCGCTCATCTGCTGATAGTAAAAGCCCTTATCCTCGGTTGGTC
CTCCCCAGTCCTCCTGAGACTCTCCCTCTGTGGCATAGCTAAAGCCCTCCTCCACAGAGAAAGGATCGTC
CACGTCGTACCGCTGATAGGTGGACTGGTGCAGGGCCTCCTCCCTGGCGCTGATCTCCAGTGTAGAGTTC
CAGATGCCGTAGCCGAAATAGATCAGCAGGCCCACAAAACACCACACGGCGAACCTGATCCAGGTGATTG
TGCTCAGCTTCAGCATCAGGTAGATATTCACCAGCATGGCGAAGGCGGGCACAAATGGCAGGCAAGGGGC
CATATAAGGCAGCTTCTTGGGGTTCTCTGGCTGCTGCAGGATCACAAACACCAGGGTGGAGATCAGCAGC
ACCATCAGCACCACCAGCAGGATGGCCCACCAAGACTGCTCGGAGATGTAATCGGAGCCGAAGATGATAA
AGCTACAAAAGATGAACATCAGGATGAACAGCAGCAGCACGCAGATGGTCACTGTGTGTCCGGTTGCTGC
TGTAGGCCTGTCCATCTTGCCTGGCAGTCCCAGCCTGATCCTCATTGTATAGTAGTGGGGGCCGATCAGC
TTCTTCAGCTTGATCAGATAGATATTCTCGCTCTCATCGGCCTCGATGCCGGTTGTCATGTCCACGGTGC
CGTAGTTGGGGTGATTCACGTTATATGTGCTCTTATCAGACTTGCCGATCAGCATCTCATTGTCGCCCAG
AGATGGCAGATTCTTGGCTCCGCAGGTGTTTGTTGCTGGTCCGGAGAACTCATCGCCCTCGCTCACGGGG
CTACATGCCTCCTTCTCGCAGTCGGCCAGGATGCCCTCCTTCTTCTTGGTGTGCTCCTCGGACAGGAACT
TCACAAAGCCATCGATGTCGCTCTCGGGCTGGTAGCGCAGCAGCAGCACGCACACGCTCACCAGGGTATA
GGCCAGCAGTGTGCCGATGCTCATCATCTCGATCAGATCCCTCAGAGACACCAGCAGGGCCAGCAGGGCG
GCCAGAAAGCCGCTCACGATGCAGGCCACCACTGGGGTCTCTGTGTAGCTAGACACGTGGGCCAGAAATC
TGAACAGCAGTCCGTCGCCTGCCATTGCGTAGATCACTCTAGGCATGGGGAACAGGGATCCCAGCAGGCT
CACGGTCAGTCCTGCCACAGATCCGATTGCCACCACAAACTTGGCGGCGTAGAAGCCGTGGGCCACAAAC
ATCTCCATCAGGGGGGACTCGGTATCGATTGTATAGTATGGCACCATCAGGGTCAGGATCACGGACACGC
TCACGTAGGCTGTCAGACAGATGACCAGGGAGGCGGTGATGGCATATGGGATGCTTGTATTAGGGTTCTT
GGCCTCCTCGCCGGTTGTGGCGATGATGTCGAAGCCGATAAAGGCGTAGAAGCAGGTTGCTGCTCCCTGC
AGCACGCCGCTCCATCCGTGTGGCAGGAACTGTCCCTCTGCCCAATACTTGCCATTGATAAAGAACAGGC
CGGCGATCATGATAAACACCCACACGGCCAGATTCAGCACGTTCAGCACATTGTTGAAGCCGATGGAGTT
CTTCACGCCCAGGGCCACGATGATGGTCACGATCACGGCGATCAGCAGGGCCAGCAGGTCAGGGTAGCTC
TCCTCGCCCTTGCCCAGGCCATTCAGGGTGCCCACAGAATCGGCCATCCATCTGGAGATTGTGTGGTTGG
CCAGAGAGTCAAACATGGAGCTCAGGGCGGATGCTCCTGCTGCTGTTCCGATCAGATACTCCAGGATCAG
GTTCCAGCCGATAAAGAAGGCCACGAACTCGCCCACGGTCACGTAGGAATATGTGTAGGCGCTGCCGGTT
GTCTTAGGCACCCGCACGCCAAACTCGGCGTAGCACACGCCAGACAGGATGGATGCCACTGCTGCGATGA
TGAAGGACACGATCACGCCTGGTCCTGCCATCTCCTTTGCCACCAGTCCGCTCACCACATACATGCCGGT
TCCCACGCAAGATCCCACTCCCAGGGAGATCAGATCCACGGTTGTCAGCACCTGTGCCAGCTTGGTTCCG
TGTGCGGTTGTGGTTCCTGTTCCCTCCAGCATAGACTCCACAGGCTTGGTTCTCAGGATCCGGGAGTGCA
TTGCGTACCATGCTGCTCCCCACTGCACTCTCCTTGGGTCCAGGCTTGTAAAGAAGCCAGACATGGTGGA
GCCTGCTTTTTTGTACAAAGTTGGCATTATAAAAAAGCATTGCTCATCAATGTGTTGCAACGAACAGGTC
ACTATCAGTCAAAATAAAATCATTATTTGGGGCCCGAGCTTAAGACTGGCCGTCGTTTTACAACGTCGTG
ACTGGGAAAACATCCATGCTAGCGTTAACGCGAGAGTAGGGAACTGCCAGGCATCAAATAAAACGAAAGG
CTCAGTCGGAAGACTGGGCCTTTCGTTTTATCTGTTGTTTGTCGGTGAACGCTCTCCTGAGTAGGACAAA
TCCGCCGGGAGCGGATTTGAACGTTGTGAAGCAACGGCCCGGAGGGTGGCGGGCAGGACGCCCGCCATAA
ACTGCCAGGCATCAAACTAAGCAGAAGGCCATCCTGACGGATGGCCTTTTTGCGTTTCTACAAACTCTTC
CTGGCTAGCGGTACGCGTATTAATTGCGTTGCGCTCACTGCCCGCTTTCCAGTCGGGAAACCTGTCGTGC
CAGCTGCATTAATGAATCGGCCAACGCGCGGGGAGA
