Features (pLannotate 1.2.2; 10 found; start..end, strand, type, name):
    121..213     +  CDS            lacI (fragment): lac repressor; lacI; The lac repressor binds to the lac operator to inhibit transcription in E. coli. This inhibition can be relieved by adding lactose or isopropyl-β-D-thiogalactopyranoside (IPTG).
    268..295     -  terminator     rrnB T2 terminator: transcription terminator T2 from the E. coli rrnB gene
    427..470     +  terminator     rrnB T1 terminator: Escherichia coli rrnB; transcription terminator T1 from the E. coli rrnB gene
    517..553     -  CDS            lacZα (fragment): LacZα fragment of β-galactosidase; lacZ fragment
    569..668     +  protein_bind   attL1: mutant version of attL; recombination site for the Gateway® LR reaction LR Clonase™
    674..2986    +  CDS            SLC7A14: S7A14_HUMAN - Also known as KIAA1613. Experimental evidence at protein level: Swiss-Prot protein existence level 1. May be involved in arginine transport. From Homo sapiens (Human).
   2991..3090    -  protein_bind   attL2: mutant version of attL; recombination site for the Gateway® LR reaction LR Clonase™
   3108..3126    -  promoter       T7 promoter: promoter for bacteriophage T7 RNA polymerase
   3260..4069    +  CDS            KanR: aminoglycoside phosphotransferase; aph(3')-Ia; confers resistance to kanamycin in bacteria or G418 (Geneticin®) in eukaryotes
   4216..4804    +  rep_origin     ori: high-copy-number ColE1/pMB1/pBR322/pUC origin of replication
>Addgene plasmid #161339 | pDONR221-SLC7A14_STOP | analyzer sequence | sequence record 312612
CTTTCCTGCGTTATCCCCTGATTCTGTGGATAACCGTATTACCGCCTTTGAGTGAGCTGATACCGCTCGC
CGCAGCCGAACGACCGAGCGCAGCGAGTCAGTGAGCGAGGAAGCGGAAGAGCGCCCAATACGCAAACCGC
CTCTCCCCGCGCGTTGGCCGATTCATTAATGCAGCTGGCACGACAGGTTTCCCGACTGGAAAGCGGGCAG
TGAGCGCAACGCAATTAATACGCGTACCGCTAGCCAGGAAGAGTTTGTAGAAACGCAAAAAGGCCATCCG
TCAGGATGGCCTTCTGCTTAGTTTGATGCCTGGCAGTTTATGGCGGGCGTCCTGCCCGCCACCCTCCGGG
CCGTTGCTTCACAACGTTCAAATCCGCTCCCGGCGGATTTGTCCTACTCAGGAGAGCGTTCACCGACAAA
CAACAGATAAAACGAAAGGCCCAGTCTTCCGACTGAGCCTTTCGTTTTATTTGATGCCTGGCAGTTCCCT
ACTCTCGCGTTAACGCTAGCATGGATGTTTTCCCAGTCACGACGTTGTAAAACGACGGCCAGTCTTAAGC
TCGGGCCCCAAATAATGATTTTATTTTGACTGATAGTGACCTGTTCGTTGCAACACATTGATGAGCAATG
CTTTTTTATAATGCCAACTTTGTACAAAAAAGCAGGCTCCACCATGTCTGGCTTCTTTACAAGCCTGGAC
CCAAGGAGAGTGCAGTGGGGAGCAGCATGGTACGCAATGCACTCCCGGATCCTGAGAACCAAGCCTGTGG
AGTCTATGCTGGAGGGAACAGGAACCACAACCGCACACGGAACCAAGCTGGCACAGGTGCTGACAACCGT
GGATCTGATCTCCCTGGGAGTGGGATCTTGCGTGGGAACCGGCATGTATGTGGTGAGCGGACTGGTGGCA
AAGGAGATGGCAGGACCAGGCGTGATCGTGTCCTTCATCATCGCAGCAGTGGCATCCATCCTGTCTGGCG
TGTGCTACGCCGAGTTTGGCGTGCGGGTGCCTAAGACAACCGGCAGCGCCTACACATATTCCTACGTGAC
CGTGGGCGAGTTCGTGGCCTTCTTTATCGGCTGGAACCTGATCCTGGAGTATCTGATCGGAACAGCAGCA
GGAGCATCCGCCCTGAGCTCCATGTTTGACTCTCTGGCCAACCACACAATCTCCAGATGGATGGCCGATT
CTGTGGGCACCCTGAATGGCCTGGGCAAGGGCGAGGAGAGCTACCCTGACCTGCTGGCCCTGCTGATCGC
CGTGATCGTGACCATCATCGTGGCCCTGGGCGTGAAGAACTCCATCGGCTTCAACAATGTGCTGAACGTG
CTGAATCTGGCCGTGTGGGTGTTTATCATGATCGCCGGCCTGTTCTTTATCAATGGCAAGTATTGGGCAG
AGGGACAGTTCCTGCCACACGGATGGAGCGGCGTGCTGCAGGGAGCAGCAACCTGCTTCTACGCCTTTAT
CGGCTTCGACATCATCGCCACAACCGGCGAGGAGGCCAAGAACCCTAATACAAGCATCCCATATGCCATC
ACCGCCTCCCTGGTCATCTGTCTGACAGCCTACGTGAGCGTGTCCGTGATCCTGACCCTGATGGTGCCAT
ACTATACAATCGATACCGAGTCCCCCCTGATGGAGATGTTTGTGGCCCACGGCTTCTACGCCGCCAAGTT
TGTGGTGGCAATCGGATCTGTGGCAGGACTGACCGTGAGCCTGCTGGGATCCCTGTTCCCCATGCCTAGA
GTGATCTACGCAATGGCAGGCGACGGACTGCTGTTCAGATTTCTGGCCCACGTGTCTAGCTACACAGAGA
CCCCAGTGGTGGCCTGCATCGTGAGCGGCTTTCTGGCCGCCCTGCTGGCCCTGCTGGTGTCTCTGAGGGA
TCTGATCGAGATGATGAGCATCGGCACACTGCTGGCCTATACCCTGGTGAGCGTGTGCGTGCTGCTGCTG
CGCTACCAGCCCGAGAGCGACATCGATGGCTTTGTGAAGTTCCTGTCCGAGGAGCACACCAAGAAGAAGG
AGGGCATCCTGGCCGACTGCGAGAAGGAGGCATGTAGCCCCGTGAGCGAGGGCGATGAGTTCTCCGGACC
AGCAACAAACACCTGCGGAGCCAAGAATCTGCCATCTCTGGGCGACAATGAGATGCTGATCGGCAAGTCT
GATAAGAGCACATATAACGTGAATCACCCCAACTACGGCACCGTGGACATGACAACCGGCATCGAGGCCG
ATGAGAGCGAGAATATCTATCTGATCAAGCTGAAGAAGCTGATCGGCCCCCACTACTATACAATGAGGAT
CAGGCTGGGACTGCCAGGCAAGATGGACAGGCCTACAGCAGCAACCGGACACACAGTGACCATCTGCGTG
CTGCTGCTGTTCATCCTGATGTTCATCTTTTGTAGCTTTATCATCTTCGGCTCCGATTACATCTCCGAGC
AGTCTTGGTGGGCCATCCTGCTGGTGGTGCTGATGGTGCTGCTGATCTCCACCCTGGTGTTTGTGATCCT
GCAGCAGCCAGAGAACCCCAAGAAGCTGCCTTATATGGCCCCTTGCCTGCCATTTGTGCCCGCCTTCGCC
ATGCTGGTGAATATCTACCTGATGCTGAAGCTGAGCACAATCACCTGGATCAGGTTCGCCGTGTGGTGTT
TTGTGGGCCTGCTGATCTATTTCGGCTACGGCATCTGGAACTCTACACTGGAGATCAGCGCCAGGGAGGA
GGCCCTGCACCAGTCCACCTATCAGCGGTACGACGTGGACGATCCTTTCTCTGTGGAGGAGGGCTTTAGC
TATGCCACAGAGGGAGAGTCTCAGGAGGACTGGGGAGGACCAACCGAGGATAAGGGCTTTTACTATCAGC
AGATGAGCGATGCCAAGGCCAATGGCCGCACCTCCTCTAAGGCCAAGTCTAAGAGCAAGCACAAGCAGAA
CTCTGAGGCCCTGATCGCCAATGACGAGCTGGATTACAGCCCCGAGTAAGACCCAGCTTTCTTGTACAAA
GTTGGCATTATAAGAAAGCATTGCTTATCAATTTGTTGCAACGAACAGGTCACTATCAGTCAAAATAAAA
TCATTATTTGCCATCCAGCTGATATCCCCTATAGTGAGTCGTATTACATGGTCATAGCTGTTTCCTGGCA
GCTCTGGCCCGTGTCTCAAAATCTCTGATGTTACATTGCACAAGATAAAATAATATCATCATGAACAATA
AAACTGTCTGCTTACATAAACAGTAATACAAGGGGTGTTATGAGCCATATTCAACGGGAAACGTCGAGGC
CGCGATTAAATTCCAACATGGATGCTGATTTATATGGGTATAAATGGGCTCGCGATAATGTCGGGCAATC
AGGTGCGACAATCTATCGCTTGTATGGGAAGCCCGATGCGCCAGAGTTGTTTCTGAAACATGGCAAAGGT
AGCGTTGCCAATGATGTTACAGATGAGATGGTCAGACTAAACTGGCTGACGGAATTTATGCCTCTTCCGA
CCATCAAGCATTTTATCCGTACTCCTGATGATGCATGGTTACTCACCACTGCGATCCCCGGAAAAACAGC
ATTCCAGGTATTAGAAGAATATCCTGATTCAGGTGAAAATATTGTTGATGCGCTGGCAGTGTTCCTGCGC
CGGTTGCATTCGATTCCTGTTTGTAATTGTCCTTTTAACAGCGATCGCGTATTTCGTCTCGCTCAGGCGC
AATCACGAATGAATAACGGTTTGGTTGATGCGAGTGATTTTGATGACGAGCGTAATGGCTGGCCTGTTGA
ACAAGTCTGGAAAGAAATGCATAAACTTTTGCCATTCTCACCGGATTCAGTCGTCACTCATGGTGATTTC
TCACTTGATAACCTTATTTTTGACGAGGGGAAATTAATAGGTTGTATTGATGTTGGACGAGTCGGAATCG
CAGACCGATACCAGGATCTTGCCATCCTATGGAACTGCCTCGGTGAGTTTTCTCCTTCATTACAGAAACG
GCTTTTTCAAAAATATGGTATTGATAATCCTGATATGAATAAATTGCAGTTTCATTTGATGCTCGATGAG
TTTTTCTAATCAGAATTGGTTAATTGGTTGTAACACTGGCAGAGCATTACGCTGACTTGACGGGACGGCG
CAAGCTCATGACCAAAATCCCTTAACGTGAGTTACGCGTCGTTCCACTGAGCGTCAGACCCCGTAGAAAA
GATCAAAGGATCTTCTTGAGATCCTTTTTTTCTGCGCGTAATCTGCTGCTTGCAAACAAAAAAACCACCG
CTACCAGCGGTGGTTTGTTTGCCGGATCAAGAGCTACCAACTCTTTTTCCGAAGGTAACTGGCTTCAGCA
GAGCGCAGATACCAAATACTGTTCTTCTAGTGTAGCCGTAGTTAGGCCACCACTTCAAGAACTCTGTAGC
ACCGCCTACATACCTCGCTCTGCTAATCCTGTTACCAGTGGCTGCTGCCAGTGGCGATAAGTCGTGTCTT
ACCGGGTTGGACTCAAGACGATAGTTACCGGATAAGGCGCAGCGGTCGGGCTGAACGGGGGGTTCGTGCA
CACAGCCCAGCTTGGAGCGAACGACCTACACCGAACTGAGATACCTACAGCGTGAGCTATGAGAAAGCGC
CACGCTTCCCGAAGGGAGAAAGGCGGACAGGTATCCGGTAAGCGGCAGGGTCGGAACAGGAGAGCGCACG
AGGGAGCTTCCAGGGGGAAACGCCTGGTATCTTTATAGTCCTGTCGGGTTTCGCCACCTCTGACTTGAGC
GTCGATTTTTGTGATGCTCGTCAGGGGGGCGGAGCCTATGGAAAAACGCCAGCAACGCGGCCTTTTTACG
GTTCCTGGCCTTTTGCTGGCCTTTTGCTCACATGTT
