>Addgene plasmid #161339 | pDONR221-SLC7A14_STOP | depositor partial sequence | sequence record 312613 | Codon-optimized ORF of SLC7A14
ATGTCTGGCTTCTTTACAAGCCTGGACCCAAGGAGAGTGCAGTGGGGAGCAGCATGGTACGCAATGCACT
CCCGGATCCTGAGAACCAAGCCTGTGGAGTCTATGCTGGAGGGAACAGGAACCACAACCGCACACGGAAC
CAAGCTGGCACAGGTGCTGACAACCGTGGATCTGATCTCCCTGGGAGTGGGATCTTGCGTGGGAACCGGC
ATGTATGTGGTGAGCGGACTGGTGGCAAAGGAGATGGCAGGACCAGGCGTGATCGTGTCCTTCATCATCG
CAGCAGTGGCATCCATCCTGTCTGGCGTGTGCTACGCCGAGTTTGGCGTGCGGGTGCCTAAGACAACCGG
CAGCGCCTACACATATTCCTACGTGACCGTGGGCGAGTTCGTGGCCTTCTTTATCGGCTGGAACCTGATC
CTGGAGTATCTGATCGGAACAGCAGCAGGAGCATCCGCCCTGAGCTCCATGTTTGACTCTCTGGCCAACC
ACACAATCTCCAGATGGATGGCCGATTCTGTGGGCACCCTGAATGGCCTGGGCAAGGGCGAGGAGAGCTA
CCCTGACCTGCTGGCCCTGCTGATCGCCGTGATCGTGACCATCATCGTGGCCCTGGGCGTGAAGAACTCC
ATCGGCTTCAACAATGTGCTGAACGTGCTGAATCTGGCCGTGTGGGTGTTTATCATGATCGCCGGCCTGT
TCTTTATCAATGGCAAGTATTGGGCAGAGGGACAGTTCCTGCCACACGGATGGAGCGGCGTGCTGCAGGG
AGCAGCAACCTGCTTCTACGCCTTTATCGGCTTCGACATCATCGCCACAACCGGCGAGGAGGCCAAGAAC
CCTAATACAAGCATCCCATATGCCATCACCGCCTCCCTGGTCATCTGTCTGACAGCCTACGTGAGCGTGT
CCGTGATCCTGACCCTGATGGTGCCATACTATACAATCGATACCGAGTCCCCCCTGATGGAGATGTTTGT
GGCCCACGGCTTCTACGCCGCCAAGTTTGTGGTGGCAATCGGATCTGTGGCAGGACTGACCGTGAGCCTG
CTGGGATCCCTGTTCCCCATGCCTAGAGTGATCTACGCAATGGCAGGCGACGGACTGCTGTTCAGATTTC
TGGCCCACGTGTCTAGCTACACAGAGACCCCAGTGGTGGCCTGCATCGTGAGCGGCTTTCTGGCCGCCCT
GCTGGCCCTGCTGGTGTCTCTGAGGGATCTGATCGAGATGATGAGCATCGGCACACTGCTGGCCTATACC
CTGGTGAGCGTGTGCGTGCTGCTGCTGCGCTACCAGCCCGAGAGCGACATCGATGGCTTTGTGAAGTTCC
TGTCCGAGGAGCACACCAAGAAGAAGGAGGGCATCCTGGCCGACTGCGAGAAGGAGGCATGTAGCCCCGT
GAGCGAGGGCGATGAGTTCTCCGGACCAGCAACAAACACCTGCGGAGCCAAGAATCTGCCATCTCTGGGC
GACAATGAGATGCTGATCGGCAAGTCTGATAAGAGCACATATAACGTGAATCACCCCAACTACGGCACCG
TGGACATGACAACCGGCATCGAGGCCGATGAGAGCGAGAATATCTATCTGATCAAGCTGAAGAAGCTGAT
CGGCCCCCACTACTATACAATGAGGATCAGGCTGGGACTGCCAGGCAAGATGGACAGGCCTACAGCAGCA
ACCGGACACACAGTGACCATCTGCGTGCTGCTGCTGTTCATCCTGATGTTCATCTTTTGTAGCTTTATCA
TCTTCGGCTCCGATTACATCTCCGAGCAGTCTTGGTGGGCCATCCTGCTGGTGGTGCTGATGGTGCTGCT
GATCTCCACCCTGGTGTTTGTGATCCTGCAGCAGCCAGAGAACCCCAAGAAGCTGCCTTATATGGCCCCT
TGCCTGCCATTTGTGCCCGCCTTCGCCATGCTGGTGAATATCTACCTGATGCTGAAGCTGAGCACAATCA
CCTGGATCAGGTTCGCCGTGTGGTGTTTTGTGGGCCTGCTGATCTATTTCGGCTACGGCATCTGGAACTC
TACACTGGAGATCAGCGCCAGGGAGGAGGCCCTGCACCAGTCCACCTATCAGCGGTACGACGTGGACGAT
CCTTTCTCTGTGGAGGAGGGCTTTAGCTATGCCACAGAGGGAGAGTCTCAGGAGGACTGGGGAGGACCAA
CCGAGGATAAGGGCTTTTACTATCAGCAGATGAGCGATGCCAAGGCCAATGGCCGCACCTCCTCTAAGGC
CAAGTCTAAGAGCAAGCACAAGCAGAACTCTGAGGCCCTGATCGCCAATGACGAGCTGGATTACAGCCCC
GAGTAA
